Addgene plasmid #208737: pSR1038
Purpose: Characterization plasmid for PCap (sfgfp expressed from PCap on the S. aureus pC194 replicon)
Depositing lab: Lauren Andrews. Depositing organization: University of Massachusetts, Amherst. Publication: Toolbox of Characterized Genetic Parts for Staphylococcus aureus. Rondthaler SN, Sarker B, Howitz N, Shah I, Andrews LB. ACS Synth Biol. 2023 Dec 8. doi: 10.1021/acssynbio.3c00325. PubMed 38064657.
Backbone
  Vector backbone: pCM29
  Backbone size w/o insert (bp): 6603
  Total vector size (bp): 6561
  Modifications to backbone: Changed promoter expressing sfgfp to PCap
  Vector type: Bacterial Expression, Synthetic Biology
Growth in bacteria
  Bacterial resistance: Ampicillin, 100 μg/mL
  Growth temperature: 37°C
  Growth strain: DH5alpha
  Copy number: High Copy
Gene/Insert
  Gene/Insert name: PCap
  Species: Staphylococcus aureus
  Insert size (bp): 39
  Promoter: PCap
  Cloning method: Restriction Enzyme; 5′ cloning site BbsI (destroyed during cloning); 3′ cloning site BbsI (destroyed during cloning)
  Sequencing primers: 5′ aaatcgacactgaatttgc
Terms and licenses: Academic/Nonprofit Terms; Industry Terms: Not Available to Industry
Depositor comments: Chloramphenicol resistance in S. aureus
How to cite: pSR1038 was a gift from Lauren Andrews (Addgene plasmid # 208737 ; http://n2t.net/addgene:208737 ; RRID:Addgene_208737)
