[The description below was written by a language model from this plasmid's Addgene catalogue record and pLannotate feature annotations shown in this document.]
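Description:
pSR1038 is an Escherichia coli–Staphylococcus aureus shuttle plasmid built on the pCM29 backbone and used as a promoter characterization construct in a synthetic biology parts toolbox for S. aureus. It has a total size of about 6.6 kb and combines two replication and selection systems. For propagation in E. coli it carries a high-copy ColE1/pUC-type origin and the β-lactamase gene (AmpR) with its own promoter, giving ampicillin selection. For maintenance in S. aureus it uses the pC194 replicon, seen in the annotation as a rolling-circle replication initiator protein (REPX_STAAU), together with the staphylococcal cat gene, which confers chloramphenicol resistance in that host. Leftover pUC/pBR322-derived fragments (lacZα, lacI, bom, rop, the lac promoter and operator, and part of the multiple cloning site) are backbone remnants rather than functional parts of the design.

The payload is a superfolder GFP reporter gene on the reverse strand. Its original pCM29 promoter has been replaced by PCap, a short (39 bp) S. aureus promoter inserted by BbsI-based cloning that destroyed the sites. PCap itself is too small to have been picked up by the automated annotation, so it does not appear in the feature table, but it would lie upstream of the sfGFP coding sequence. A small fragment annotated as a His tag sits adjacent to the 3′ end of sfGFP; the record does not indicate whether it is a meaningful feature. Fluorescence from sfGFP provides a readout of PCap transcriptional strength on this replicon in S. aureus, allowing comparison with other promoters tested in the same plasmid context.
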