Features (pLannotate 1.2.2; 17 found; start..end, strand, type, name):
    222..869     +  CDS            cat: CAT1_STAAU - Experimental evidence at transcript level: Swiss-Prot protein existence level 2. This enzyme is an effector of chloramphenicol resistance in bacteria. From Staphylococcus aureus.
   1405..1559    +  CDS            lacZα (fragment): LacZα fragment of β-galactosidase; lacZ fragment
   1565..1664    -  misc_feature   bom (fragment): basis of mobility region from pBR322
   1766..1801    -  CDS            rop (fragment): Rop protein, which maintains plasmids at low copy number; rop
   1896..2000    +  promoter       AmpR promoter: bla
   2001..2861    +  CDS            AmpR: β-lactamase; bla; confers resistance to ampicillin, carbenicillin, and related antibiotics
   3032..3620    +  rep_origin     ori: high-copy-number ColE1/pMB1/pBR322/pUC origin of replication
   3803..3895    +  CDS            lacI (fragment): lac repressor; lacI; The lac repressor binds to the lac operator to inhibit transcription in E. coli. This inhibition can be relieved by adding lactose or isopropyl-β-D-thiogalactopyranoside (IPTG).
   3908..3929    +  protein_bind   CAP binding site: CAP binding activates transcription in the presence of cAMP. E. coli catabolite activator protein
   3944..3974    +  promoter       lac promoter: promoter for the E. coli lac operon
   3982..3998    +  protein_bind   lac operator: The lac repressor binds to the lac operator to inhibit transcription in E. coli. This inhibition can be relieved by adding lactose or isopropyl-β-D-thiogalactopyranoside (IPTG). lac repressor encoded by lacI
   4040..4058    -  CDS            9xHis (fragment): 9xHis affinity tag
   4064..4777    -  CDS            Superfolder GFP: Superfolder GFP is a basic (constitutively fluorescent) green fluorescent protein published in 2005, derived from Aequorea victoria. It is reported to be a very rapidly-maturing weak dimer.
   5020..5055    +  misc_feature   MCS (fragment): pUC18/19 multiple cloning site
   5051..5260    -  CDS            YPCD_STAAU (fragment): Protein predicted: Swiss-Prot protein existence level 4. From Staphylococcus aureus.
   5427..5443    -  CDS            MNase (fragment): micrococcal nuclease from Staphylococcus aureus
   5651..6325    -  CDS            REPX_STAAU: Protein inferred from homology: Swiss-Prot protein existence level 3. Produces a single-strand nick in a specific site of the plasmid, and this nick results in single-strand replication by rolling circle mechanism. From Staphylococcus aureus.
>Addgene plasmid #208737 | pSR1038 | addgene full sequence | sequence record 412343 | Addgene NGS Result
AAAAAAACACAAAAGACCACATTTTTTAATGTGGTCTTTTATTCTTCAACTAAAGCACCCATTAGTTCAA
CAAACGAAAATTGGATAAAGTGGGATATTTTTAAAATATATATTTATGTTACAGTAATATTGACTTTTAA
AAAAGGATTGATTCTAATGAAGAAAGCAGACAAGTAAGCCTCCTAAATTCACTTTAGATAAAAATTTAGG
AGGCATATCAAATGAACTTTAATAAAATTGATTTAGACAATTGGAAGAGAAAAGAGATATTTAATCATTA
TTTGAACCAACAAACGACTTTTAGTATAACCACAGAAATTGATATTAGTGTTTTATACCGAAACATAAAA
CAAGAAGGATATAAATTTTACCCTGCATTTATTTTCTTAGTGACAAGGGTGATAAACTCAAATACAGCTT
TTAGAACTGGTTACAATAGCGACGGAGAGTTAGGTTATTGGGATAAGTTAGAGCCACTTTATACAATTTT
TGATGGTGTATCTAAAACATTCTCTGGTATTTGGACTCCTGTAAAGAATGACTTCAAAGAGTTTTATGAT
TTATACCTTTCTGATGTAGAGAAATATAATGGTTCGGGGAAATTGTTTCCCAAAACACCTATACCTGAAA
ATGCTTTTTCTCTTTCTATTATTCCATGGACTTCATTTACTGGGTTTAACTTAAATATCAATAATAATAG
TAATTACCTTCTACCCATTATTACAGCAGGAAAATTCATTAATAAAGGTAATTCAATATATTTACCGCTA
TCTTTACAGGTACATCATTCTGTTTGTGATGGTTATCATGCAGGATTGTTTATGAACTCTATTCAGGAAT
TGTCAGATAGGCCTAATGACTGGCTTTTATAATATGAGATAATGCCGACTGTACTTTTTACAGTCGGTTT
TCTAATGTCACTAACCTGCCCCGTTAGTTGAAGAAGGTTTTTATATTACAGCTCCAGATCCATATCCTTC
TTTTTCTGAACCGACTTCTCCTTTTTCGCTTCTTTATTCCAATTGCTTTATTGACGTTGAGCCTCGGAAC
CCTTAACAATCCCAAAACTTGTCGAATGGTCGGCTTAATAGCTCACGCTATGCCGACATTCGTCTGCAAG
TTTAGTTAAGGGTTCTTCTCAACGCACAATAAATTTTCTCGGCATAAATGCGTGGTCTAATTTTTATTTT
TAATAACCTTGATAGCAAAAAATGCCATTCCAATACAAAACCACATACCTATAATCGATAACCACATAAC
AGTCATAAAACCACTCCTTTTTAACAAACTTTATCACAAGAAATATTTAAATTTTAAATGCCTTTATTTT
GAATTTTAAGGGGCATTTTAAAGATTTAGGGGTAAATCATATAGTTTTATGCCTAAAAACCTACAGAAGC
TTGGCACTGGCCGTCGTTTTACAACGTCGTGACTGGGAAAACCCTGGCGTTACCCAACTTAATCGCCTTG
CAGCACATCCCCCTTTCGCCAGCTGGCGTAATAGCGAAGAGGCCCGCACCGATCGCCCTTCCCAACAGTT
GCGCAGCCTGAATGGCGAATGGCGCCTGATGCGGTATTTTCTCCTTACGCATCTGTGCGGTATTTCACAC
CGCATATGGTGCACTCTCAGTACAATCTGCTCTGATGCCGCATAGTTAAGCCAGCCCCGACACCCGCCAA
CACCCGCTGACGCGCCCTGACGGGCTTGTCTGCTCCCGGCATCCGCTTACAGACAAGCTGTGACCGTCTC
CGGGAGCTGCATGTGTCAGAGGTTTTCACCGTCATCACCGAAACGCGCGAGACGAAAGGGCCTCGTGATA
CGCCTATTTTTATAGGTTAATGTCATGATAATAATGGTTTCTTAGACGTCAGGTGGCACTTTTCGGGGAA
ATGTGCGCGGAACCCCTATTTGTTTATTTTTCTAAATACATTCAAATATGTATCCGCTCATGAGACAATA
ACCCTGATAAATGCTTCAATAATATTGAAAAAGGAAGAGTATGAGTATTCAACATTTCCGTGTCGCCCTT
ATTCCCTTTTTTGCGGCATTTTGCCTTCCTGTTTTTGCTCACCCAGAAACGCTGGTGAAAGTAAAAGATG
CTGAAGATCAGTTGGGTGCACGAGTGGGTTACATCGAACTGGATCTCAACAGCGGTAAGATCCTTGAGAG
TTTTCGCCCCGAAGAACGTTTTCCAATGATGAGCACTTTTAAAGTTCTGCTATGTGGCGCGGTATTATCC
CGTATTGACGCCGGGCAAGAGCAACTCGGTCGCCGCATACACTATTCTCAGAATGACTTGGTTGAGTACT
CACCAGTCACAGAAAAGCATCTTACGGATGGCATGACAGTAAGAGAATTATGCAGTGCTGCCATAACCAT
GAGTGATAACACTGCGGCCAACTTACTTCTGACAACGATCGGAGGACCGAAGGAGCTAACCGCTTTTTTG
CACAACATGGGGGATCATGTAACTCGCCTTGATCGTTGGGAACCGGAGCTGAATGAAGCCATACCAAACG
ACGAGCGTGACACCACGATGCCTGTAGCAATGGCAACAACGTTGCGCAAACTATTAACTGGCGAACTACT
TACTCTAGCTTCCCGGCAACAATTAATAGACTGGATGGAGGCGGATAAAGTTGCAGGACCACTTCTGCGC
TCGGCCCTTCCGGCTGGCTGGTTTATTGCTGATAAATCTGGAGCCGGTGAGCGTGGGTCTCGCGGTATCA
TTGCAGCACTGGGGCCAGATGGTAAGCCCTCCCGTATCGTAGTTATCTACACGACGGGGAGTCAGGCAAC
TATGGATGAACGAAATAGACAGATCGCTGAGATAGGTGCCTCACTGATTAAGCATTGGTAACTGTCAGAC
CAAGTTTACTCATATATACTTTAGATTGATTTAAAACTTCATTTTTAATTTAAAAGGATCTAGGTGAAGA
TCCTTTTTGATAATCTCATGACCAAAATCCCTTAACGTGAGTTTTCGTTCCACTGAGCGTCAGACCCCGT
AGAAAAGATCAAAGGATCTTCTTGAGATCCTTTTTTTCTGCGCGTAATCTGCTGCTTGCAAACAAAAAAA
CCACCGCTACCAGCGGTGGTTTGTTTGCCGGATCAAGAGCTACCAACTCTTTTTCCGAAGGTAACTGGCT
TCAGCAGAGCGCAGATACCAAATACTGTTCTTCTAGTGTAGCCGTAGTTAGGCCACCACTTCAAGAACTC
TGTAGCACCGCCTACATACCTCGCTCTGCTAATCCTGTTACCAGTGGCTGCTGCCAGTGGCGATAAGTCG
TGTCTTACCGGGTTGGACTCAAGACGATAGTTACCGGATAAGGCGCAGCGGTCGGGCTGAACGGGGGGTT
CGTGCACACAGCCCAGCTTGGAGCGAACGACCTACACCGAACTGAGATACCTACAGCGTGAGCTATGAGA
AAGCGCCACGCTTCCCGAAGGGAGAAAGGCGGACAGGTATCCGGTAAGCGGCAGGGTCGGAACAGGAGAG
CGCACGAGGGAGCTTCCAGGGGGAAACGCCTGGTATCTTTATAGTCCTGTCGGGTTTCGCCACCTCTGAC
TTGAGCGTCGATTTTTGTGATGCTCGTCAGGGGGGCGGAGCCTATGGAAAAACGCCAGCAACGCGGCCTT
TTTACGGTTCCTGGCCTTTTGCTGGCCTTTTGCTCACATGTTCTTTCCTGCGTTATCCCCTGATTCTGTG
GATAACCGTATTACCGCCTTTGAGTGAGCTGATACCGCTCGCCGCAGCCGAACGACCGAGCGCAGCGAGT
CAGTGAGCGAGGAAGCGGAAGAGCGCCCAATACGCAAACCGCCTCTCCCCGCGCGTTGGCCGATTCATTA
ATGCAGCTGGCACGACAGGTTTCCCGACTGGAAAGCGGGCAGTGAGCGCAACGCAATTAATGTGAGTTAG
CTCACTCATTAGGCACCCCAGGCTTTACACTTTATGCTTCCGGCTCGTATGTTGTGTGGAATTGTGAGCG
GATAACAATTTCACACAGGAAACAGCTATGACATGATTACGAATTCTTAGTGGTGGTGGTGGTGGTGGGA
TCCTTTGTAGAGCTCATCCATGCCATGTGTAATCCCAGCAGCAGTTACAAACTCAAGAAGGACCATGTGG
TCACGCTTTTCGTTAGGATCTTTCGAAAGGACAGATTGTGTCGACAGGTAATGGTTGTCTGGTAAAAGGA
CAGGGCCATCGCCAATTGGAGTATTTTGTTGATAATGGTCTGCTAGTTGAACGGAACCATCTTCAACGTT
GTGGCGAATTTTGAAGTTAGCTTTGATTCCATTCTTTTGTTTGTCTGCCGTGATGTATACATTGTGTGAG
TTAAAGTTGTACTCGAGTTTGTGTCCAAGAATGTTTCCATCTTCTTTAAAATCAATACCCTTTAACTCGA
TACGATTAACAAGGGTATCACCTTCAAACTTGACTTCAGCACGCGTCTTGTAGGTCCCGTCATCTTTGAA
AGATATAGTGCGTTCCTGTACATAACCTTCAGGCATGGCACTCTTGAAAAAGTCATGACGTTTCATGTGA
TCCGGATAACGGGAAAAGCATTGAACACCATAGGTCAGAGTAGTGACAAGTGTTGGCCACGGAACAGGTA
GTTTTCCAGTAGTGCAAATAAATTTAAGGGTGAGTTTTCCGTTTGTAGCATCACCTTCACCCTCTCCACG
GACAGAAAATTTGTGCCCATTAACATCACCATCTAATTCAACAAGAATTGGGACAACTCCAGTGAAAAGT
TCTTCTCCTTTGCTCATAAATAATCATCCTCCTAAGGTACCCGGGGATCCGATGCATCTTGCTCGATACA
TTTGCCCGATAATATATTGATATCTAATCTTTATTTATTATAGATATGTTAGTCATAATTTTGCATTAAA
GCACTTGTTTTCCATTATATATAATCCCCTGTATATTTTGCAACTCCCAAATTATTCATTAGACACAGTG
ATTGTATTTCTGGGTTAGCATTTGGTTTAGTCAAAAATATCAGGCTAGCGGATCCTCTAGAGTCGACCTG
CAGGCATGCAAGCTTTTAAAAAGCAAATATGAGCCAAATAAATATATTCTAATTCTACAAACAAAAATTT
GAGCAAATTCAGTGTCGATTTTTTAAGACACTGCCCAGTTACATGCAAATTAAAATTTTCATGATTTTTT
ATAGTTCCTAACAGGGTTAAAATTTGTATAACGAAAGTATAATGTTTATATAACGTTAGTATAATAAAGC
ATTTTAACATTATACTTTTGATAATCGTTTATCGTCGTCATCACAATAACTTTTAAAATACTCGTGCATA
ATTCAACAGCTGACCTCCCAATAACTACATGGTGTTATCGGGAGGTCAGCTGTTAGCACTTATATTTTGT
TATTGTTCTTCCTCGATTTCGTCTATCATTTTGTGATTAATTTCTCTTTTTTCTTGTTCTGTTAAGTCAT
AAAGTTCACTAGCTAAATACTCTTTTTGTTTCCAAATATAAAAAATTTGATAGATATATTCGGTTGGATC
AATTTCTTTTAAGTAATCTAAATCCCCATTTTTTAATTTCTTTTTAGCCTCTTTAAATAATCCTGAATAA
ACTAATACCTGTTTACCTTTAAGTGATTTATAAAATGCATCAAAGACTTTTTGATTTATTAAATAATCAC
TATCTTTACCAGAATACTTAGCCATTTCATATAATTCTTTATTATTATTTTGTCTTATTTTTTGAACTTG
AACTTGTGTTATTTCTGAAATGCCCGTTACATCACGCCATAAATCTAACCATTCTTGTTGGCTAATATAA
TATCTTTTATCTGTGAAATACGATTTATTTACTGCAATTAACACATGAAAATGAGGATTATAATCATCTC
TTTTTTTATTATATGTAATCTCTAACTTACGAACATATCCCTTTATAACACTACCTACTTTTTTTCTCTT
TATAAGTTTTCTAAAAGAATTATTATAACGTTTTATTTCATTTTCTAATTCATCACTCATTACATTAGGT
GTAGTCAAAGTTAAAAAGATAAACTCCTTTTTCTCTTGCTGCTTAATATATTGCATCATCAAAGATAAAC
CCAATGCATCTTTTCTAGCTTTTCTCCAAGCACAGACAGGACAAAATCGATTTTTACAAGAATTAGCTTT
ATATAATTTCTGTTTTTCTAAAGTTTTATCAGCTACAAAAGACAGAAATGTATTGCAATCTTCAACTAAA
TCCATTTGATTCTCTCCAATATGACGTTTAATAAATTTCTGAAATACTTGATTTCTTTGTTTTTTCTCAG
TATACTTTTCCATGTTATAACACATAAAAACAACTTAGTTTTCACAAACTATGACAATAAAAAAAGTTGC
TTTTTCCCCTTTCTATGTATGTTTTTTACTAGTCATTTAAAACGATACATTAATAGGTACGAAAAAGCAA
CTTTTTTTGCGCTTAAAACCAGTCATACCAATAACTTAAGGGTAACTAGCCTCGCCGGCAATAGTTACCC
TTATTATCAAGATAAGAAAGAAAAGGATTTTTCGCTACGCTCAAATCCTTT
